Addgene plasmid #234954: pHAGE2-EF1a-FOATPMLS-2xFLAG-T4Lig-IRES-Neo
Purpose: Human codon optimized T4 DNA Ligase with N-terminal F0ATP MLS expressing plasmid
Depositing lab: Agnel Sfeir. Depositing organization: Memorial Sloan-Kettering Cancer Center. Publication: Engineering mtDNA Deletions by Reconstituting End-Joining in Human Mitochondria. Fu Y, Land M, Cui R, Kavlashvili T, Kim M, Lieber T, Ryu KW, DeBitetto E, Masilionis I, Saha R, Takizawa M, Baker D, Tigano M, Reznik E, Sharma R, Chaligne R, Thompson CB, Pe'er D, Sfeir A. bioRxiv [Preprint]. 2024 Oct 17:2024.10.15.618543. doi: 10.1101/2024.10.15.618543. PubMed 39463974.
Backbone
  Vector backbone: pHAGE2-EF1a-MCS-IRES-Neo
  Vector type: Mammalian Expression, Lentiviral
  Selectable markers: Neomycin (select with G418)
Growth in bacteria
  Bacterial resistance: Ampicillin, 100 μg/mL
  Growth temperature: 30°C
  Growth strain: NEB Stable
  Copy number: High Copy
Gene/Insert
  Gene/Insert name: human codon optimized T4 DNA Ligase with N-terminal mitochondrial localization signal of subunit 9 of F0-ATP synthase (alt name: mito-T4)
  Species: Enterobacteria phage T4 (Bacteriophage T4)
  Promoter: EF1a
  Tag / fusion protein: FLAG (N terminal on insert)
  Cloning method: Other
  Sequencing primers: 5′ CGTCCAGGCACCTCGATTAG
Terms and licenses: Academic/Nonprofit Terms; Industry Terms: Not Available to Industry
How to cite: pHAGE2-EF1a-FOATPMLS-2xFLAG-T4Lig-IRES-Neo was a gift from Agnel Sfeir (Addgene plasmid # 234954 ; http://n2t.net/addgene:234954 ; RRID:Addgene_234954)
