[The description below was written by a language model from this plasmid's Addgene catalogue record and pLannotate feature annotations shown in this document.]
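Description:
pHAGE2-EF1a-FOATPMLS-2xFLAG-T4Lig-IRES-Neo is an HIV-1-derived lentiviral transfer plasmid for mammalian expression, built on the pHAGE2-EF1a-MCS-IRES-Neo backbone. The sequenced record is about 10.6 kb. In bacteria it replicates from a high-copy ColE1/pUC-type origin and is selected with ampicillin through the β-lactamase gene. The viral portion carries the elements expected of a packageable lentiviral genome: two annotated truncated LTRs flanking the cassette, the Ψ packaging signal with a gag fragment, the Rev response element for nuclear export of unspliced genomic RNA, and the cPPT/CTS, which aids nuclear import of the reverse-transcribed genome. Short fragments of nef, Rev, lacI, the SV40 origin and the SV40 poly(A) signal are also annotated and appear to be backbone remnants.

The payload is a single bicistronic transcript driven by the constitutive human EF-1α promoter. The first cistron encodes "mito-T4", a human codon-optimized bacteriophage T4 DNA ligase fused at its N terminus to the mitochondrial localization signal of subunit 9 of the F0-ATP synthase (matched by the annotation to the Neurospora crassa protein), followed by a FLAG epitope; the name indicates 2xFLAG, although only one partial FLAG feature was annotated. The presequence directs the ligase into the mitochondrial matrix, and the tag allows its detection. An EMCV IRES then drives translation of the neomycin phosphotransferase gene, so transduced cells can be selected with G418. A WPRE downstream enhances transcript expression. According to the associated publication title, the construct was used to reconstitute DNA end-joining in human mitochondria in order to engineer mtDNA deletions.
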