Features (pLannotate 1.2.2; 26 found; start..end, strand, type, name):
    284..401     -  misc_feature   cPPT/CTS: central polypurine tract and central termination sequence of HIV-1
    446..546     -  CDS            Rev (fragment): human immunodeficiency virus 1 (HIV-1) Rev protein; rev; enhances nuclear export of unspliced and incompletely spliced viral mRNAs
    869..1205    -  ncRNA          RRE: Accession: RF00036 - HIV Rev response element
   1331..1669    -  CDS            HIV-1 gag (fragment): gag protein from human immunodeficiency virus 1; gag
   1653..1778    -  misc_feature   HIV-1 Ψ: packaging signal of human immunodeficiency virus type 1
   1825..2082    -  LTR            5' LTR (truncated): truncated 5' long terminal repeat (LTR) from HIV-1
   2130..2459    -  CDS            nef (fragment): NEF_HV1BR - Experimental evidence at protein level: Swiss-Prot protein existence level 1. Extracellular Nef protein targets CD4(+) T-lymphocytes for apoptosis by interacting with CXCR4 surface receptors (PubMed:14990729). From Human immunodeficiency virus type 1 group M subtype B (isolate BRU/LAI) (HIV-1).
   2626..2709    -  polyA_signal   SV40 poly(A) signal (fragment): SV40 polyadenylation signal
   2743..2759    -  protein_bind   lac operator: The lac repressor binds to the lac operator to inhibit transcription in E. coli. This inhibition can be relieved by adding lactose or isopropyl-β-D-thiogalactopyranoside (IPTG). lac repressor encoded by lacI
   2767..2797    -  promoter       lac promoter: promoter for the E. coli lac operon
   2812..2833    -  protein_bind   CAP binding site: CAP binding activates transcription in the presence of cAMP. E. coli catabolite activator protein
   2846..2883    -  CDS            lacI (fragment): lac repressor; lacI; The lac repressor binds to the lac operator to inhibit transcription in E. coli. This inhibition can be relieved by adding lactose or isopropyl-β-D-thiogalactopyranoside (IPTG).
   2908..3001    -  rep_origin     SV40 ori (fragment): SV40 origin of replication
   3007..3061    -  CDS            lacI (fragment): lac repressor; lacI; The lac repressor binds to the lac operator to inhibit transcription in E. coli. This inhibition can be relieved by adding lactose or isopropyl-β-D-thiogalactopyranoside (IPTG).
   3244..3832    -  rep_origin     ori: high-copy-number ColE1/pMB1/pBR322/pUC origin of replication
   4003..4863    -  CDS            AmpR: β-lactamase; bla; confers resistance to ampicillin, carbenicillin, and related antibiotics
   4864..4968    -  promoter       AmpR promoter: bla
   5101..5281    -  LTR            5' LTR (truncated): truncated 5' long terminal repeat (LTR) from HIV-1
   5324..5434    -  CDS            nef (fragment): NEF_SIVS4 - Experimental evidence at protein level: Swiss-Prot protein existence level 1. Interferes with TCR signaling from the cell membrane. Interacts with CD247/TCRZ (TCR zeta chain) and exert potent down- regulation of cell surface TCR/CD3 complexes. From Simian immunodeficiency virus (isolate F236/smH4) (SIV-sm) (Simian immunodeficiency virus sooty mangabey monkey).
   5429..6017    -  misc_feature   WPRE: woodchuck hepatitis virus posttranscriptional regulatory element
   6055..6846    -  CDS            neo: KKA2_KLEPN - Also known as kan, nptII. Experimental evidence at protein level: Swiss-Prot protein existence level 1. Resistance to kanamycin, neomycin, paromomycin, ribostamycin, butirosin and gentamicin B. From Klebsiella pneumoniae.
   6851..7417    -  misc_feature   IRES: internal ribosome entry site (IRES) of the encephalomyocarditis virus (EMCV)
   7710..9167    -  CDS            30: DNLI_BPT4 - Experimental evidence at protein level: Swiss-Prot protein existence level 1. DNA ligase, which is expressed in the early stage of lytic development, has been implicated in T4 DNA synthesis and genetic recombination. It may also play a role in T4 DNA repair. From Enterobacteria phage T4 (Bacteriophage T4).
   9198..9218    -  CDS            FLAG (fragment): FLAG® epitope tag, followed by an enterokinase cleavage site
   9240..9446    -  CDS            oli (fragment): ATP9_NEUCR - Also known as atp-9, atp9, prl-1. Experimental evidence at protein level: Swiss-Prot protein existence level 1. Mitochondrial membrane ATP synthase (F(1)F(0) ATP synthase or Complex V) produces ATP from ADP in the presence of a proton gradient across the membrane which is generated by electron transport complexes of the respiratory chain. F-type ATPases consist of two structural domains, F(1) - containing the extramembraneous catalytic core and F(0) - containing the membrane proton channel, linked together by a central stalk and a peripheral stalk. During catalysis, ATP synthesis
   9631..236     -  promoter       EF-1α promoter (across the origin): strong constitutive promoter for human elongation factor EF-1α
>Addgene plasmid #234954 | pHAGE2-EF1a-FOATPMLS-2xFLAG-T4Lig-IRES-Neo | addgene full sequence | sequence record 467729 | Addgene NGS Result
CTTACCTGTGTTCTGGCGGCAAACCCGTTGCGAAAAAGAACGTTCACGGCGACTACTGCACTTATATACG
GTTCTCCCCCACCCTCGGGAAAAAGGCGGAGCCAGTACACGACATCACTTTCCCAGTTTACCCCGCGCCA
CCTTCTCTAGGCACCGGTTCAATTGCCGACCCCTCCCCCCAACTTCTCGGGGACTGTGGGCGATGTGCGC
TCTGCCCACTGACGGGCACCGGAGCCTCACGACTAGTCCAAACTGGATCTCTGCTGTCCCTGTAATAAAC
CCGAAAATTTTGAATTTTTGTAATTTGTTTTTGTAATTCTTTAGTTTGTATGTCTGTTGCTATTATGTCT
ACTATTCTTTCCCCTGCACTGTACCCCCCAATCCCCCCTTTTCTTTTAAAATTGTGGATGAATACTGCCA
TTTGTGAATTCGGCGATACCGTCGAGATCCGTTCACTAATCGAATGGATCTGTCTCTGTCTCTCTCTCCA
CCTTCTTCTTCTATTCCTTCGGGCCTGTCGGGTCCCCTCGGGGTTGGGAGGTGGGTCTGAAACGATAATG
GTGAATATCCCTGCCTAACTCTATTCACTATAGAAAGTACAGCAAAAACTATTCTTAAACCTACCAAGCC
TCCTACTATCATTATGAATAATTTTATATACCACAGCCAATTTGTTATGTTAAACCAATTCCACAAACTT
GCCCATTTATCTAATTCCAATAATTCTTGTTCATTCTTTTCTTGCTGGTTTTGCGATTCTTCAATTAAGG
AGTGTATTAAGCTTGTGTAATTGTTAATTTCTCTGTCCCACTCCATCCAGGTCGTGTGATTCCAAATCTG
TTCCAGAGATTTATTACTCCAACTAGCATTCCAAGGCACAGCAGTGGTGCAAATGAGTTTTCCAGAGCAA
CCCCAAATCCCCAGGAGCTGTTGATCCTTTAGGTATCTTTCCACAGCCAGGATTCTTGCCTGAAGCTGCT
TGATGCCCCAGACTGTGAGTTGCAACAGATGCTGTTGCGCCTCAATAGCCCTCAGCAAATTGTTCTGCTG
CTGCACTATACCAGACAATAATTGTCTGGCCTGTACCGTCAGCGTCATTGACGCTGCGCCCATAGTGCTT
CCTGCTGCTCCCAAGAACCCAAGGAACAAAGCTCCTATTCCCACTGCTCTTTTTTCTCTCTGCACCACTC
TTCTCTTTGCCTTGGTGGGTGCTACTCCTAATGGTTCAATTTTTACTACTTTATATTTATATAATTCACT
TCTCCAATTGTCCCTCATATCTCCTCCTCCAGGTCTGAAGATCAGCGGCCGGCCGCTTGCTGTGCGGTGG
TCTTACTTTTGTTTTGCTCTTCCTCTATCTTGTCTAAAGCTTCCTTGGTGTCTTTTATCTCTATCCTTTG
ATGCACACAATAGAGGGTTGCTACTGTATTATATAATGATCTAAGTTCTTCTGATCCTGTCTGAAGGGAT
GGTTGTAGCTGTCCCAGTATTTGTCTACAGCCTTCTGATGTTTCTAACAGGCCAGGATTAACTGCGAATC
GTTCTAGCTCCCTGCTTGCCCATACTATATGTTTTAATTTATATTTTTTCTTTCCCCCTGGCCTTAACCG
AATTTTTTCCCATCGCGATCTAATTCTCCCCCGCTTAATACTGACGCTCTCGCACCCATCTCTCTCCTTC
TAGCCTCCGCTAGTCAAAATTTTTGGCGTACTCACCAGTCGCCGCCCCTCGCCTCTTGCCGTGCGCGCTT
CAGCAAGCCGAGTCCTGCGTCGAGAGAGCTCCTCTGGTTTCCCTTTCGCTTTCAAGTCCCTGTTCGGGCG
CCACTGCTAGAGATTTTCCACACTGACTAAAAGGGTCTGAGGGATCTCTAGTTACCAGAGTCACACAACA
GACGGGCACACACTACTTGAAGCACTCAAGGCAAGCTTTATTGAGGCTTAAGCAGTGGGTTCCCTAGTTA
GCCAGAGAGCTCCCAGGCTCAGATCTGGTCTAACCAGAGAGACCCAGTACAGGCAAAAAGCAGCTGCTTA
TATGCAGGATCTGAGGGCTCGCCACTCCCCAGTCCCGCCCAGGCCACGCCTCCCTGGAAAGTCCCCAGCG
GAAAGTCCCTTGTAGCAAGCTCGATATCAGCAGTTCTTGAAGTACTCCGGATGCAGCTCTCGGGCCACGT
GATGAAATGCTAGGCGGCTGTCAAACCTCCACTCTAACACTTCTCTCTCCGGGTCATCCATCCCATGCAG
GCTCACAGGGTGTAACAAGCTGGTGTTCTCTCCTTTATTGGCCTCTTCTACCTTATCTGGCTCAACTGGT
ACTAGCTTGTAGCACCATCCAAAGGTCAGTGGATATCTGACCCCTGGCCCTGGTGTGTAGTTCTGCTAAT
CAGGGAAGTAGCCTTGTGTGTGGTAGATCCACAGATCAAGGATATCTTGTCTTCTTTGGGAGTGAATTAG
CCCTTCCAACTACTAAGTTTGTAGTACATATTTAACAAATACAATTTCTTTAAAATGAAAATAATTCAGA
GGAATCACAGGTTTAGAGTAAATGAAACCACAGGTAATTGGCAGTGGTAATAGGGTATGGGGTGGGAAGT
TTGGGATGATTTTGGTTAGCTTGAGTTATCCAGTTGATCCAGACATGATAAGATACATTGATGAGTTTGG
ACAAACCACAACTAGAATGCAGTGAAAAAAATGCTTTATTTGTGAAATTCGTAATCATGTCATAGCTGTT
TCCTGTGTGAAATTGTTATCCGCTCACAATTCCACACAACATACGAGCCGGAAGCATAAAGTGTAAAGCC
TGGGGTGCCTAATGAGTGAGCTAACTCACATTAATTGCGTTGCGCTCACTGCCCGCTTTCCAGTCGGGAA
ACCTGTCGTGCCACGGGGAGCTTTTTGCAAAAGCCTAGGCCTCCAAAAAAGCCTCCTCACTACTTCTGGA
ATAGCTCAGAGGCCGAGGCGGCCTCGGCCTCTGCATAAATAAAAAAAATTAGTCAGCCATGAGCTTGCTG
CATTAATGAATCGGCCAACGCGCGGGGAGAGGCGGTTTGCGTATTGGGCGCTCTTCCGCTTCCTCGCTCA
CTGACTCGCTGCGCTCGGTCGTTCGGCTGCGGCGAGCGGTATCAGCTCACTCAAAGGCGGTAATACGGTT
ATCCACAGAATCAGGGGATAACGCAGGAAAGAACATGTGAGCAAAAGGCCAGCAAAAGGCCAGGAACCGT
AAAAAGGCCGCGTTGCTGGCGTTTTTCCATAGGCTCCGCCCCCCTGACGAGCATCACAAAAATCGACGCT
CAAGTCAGAGGTGGCGAAACCCGACAGGACTATAAAGATACCAGGCGTTTCCCCCTGGAAGCTCCCTCGT
GCGCTCTCCTGTTCCGACCCTGCCGCTTACCGGATACCTGTCCGCCTTTCTCCCTTCGGGAAGCGTGGCG
CTTTCTCATAGCTCACGCTGTAGGTATCTCAGTTCGGTGTAGGTCGTTCGCTCCAAGCTGGGCTGTGTGC
ACGAACCCCCCGTTCAGCCCGACCGCTGCGCCTTATCCGGTAACTATCGTCTTGAGTCCAACCCGGTAAG
ACACGACTTATCGCCACTGGCAGCAGCCACTGGTAACAGGATTAGCAGAGCGAGGTATGTAGGCGGTGCT
ACAGAGTTCTTGAAGTGGTGGCCTAACTACGGCTACACTAGAAGAACAGTATTTGGTATCTGCGCTCTGC
TGAAGCCAGTTACCTTCGGAAAAAGAGTTGGTAGCTCTTGATCCGGCAAACAAACCACCGCTGGTAGCGG
TGGTTTTTTTGTTTGCAAGCAGCAGATTACGCGCAGAAAAAAAGGATCTCAAGAAGATCCTTTGATCTTT
TCTACGGGGTCTGACGCTCAGTGGAACGAAAACTCACGTTAAGGGATTTTGGTCATGAGATTATCAAAAA
GGATCTTCACCTAGATCCTTTTAAATTAAAAATGAAGTTTTAAATCAATCTAAAGTATATATGAGTAAAC
TTGGTCTGACAGTTACCAATGCTTAATCAGTGAGGCACCTATCTCAGCGATCTGTCTATTTCGTTCATCC
ATAGTTGCCTGACTCCCCGTCGTGTAGATAACTACGATACGGGAGGGCTTACCATCTGGCCCCAGTGCTG
CAATGATACCGCGAGACCCACGCTCACCGGCTCCAGATTTATCAGCAATAAACCAGCCAGCCGGAAGGGC
CGAGCGCAGAAGTGGTCCTGCAACTTTATCCGCCTCCATCCAGTCTATTAATTGTTGCCGGGAAGCTAGA
GTAAGTAGTTCGCCAGTTAATAGTTTGCGCAACGTTGTTGCCATTGCTACAGGCATCGTGGTGTCACGCT
CGTCGTTTGGTATGGCTTCATTCAGCTCCGGTTCCCAACGATCAAGGCGAGTTACATGATCCCCCATGTT
GTGCAAAAAAGCGGTTAGCTCCTTCGGTCCTCCGATCGTTGTCAGAAGTAAGTTGGCCGCAGTGTTATCA
CTCATGGTTATGGCAGCACTGCATAATTCTCTTACTGTCATGCCATCCGTAAGATGCTTTTCTGTGACTG
GTGAGTACTCAACCAAGTCATTCTGAGAATAGTGTATGCGGCGACCGAGTTGCTCTTGCCCGGCGTCAAC
ACGGGATAATACCGCGCCACATAGCAGAACTTTAAAAGTGCTCATCATTGGAAAACGTTCTTCGGGGCGA
AAACTCTCAAGGATCTTACCGCTGTTGAGATCCAGTTCGATGTAACCCACTCGTGCACCCAACTGATCTT
CAGCATCTTTTACTTTCACCAGCGTTTCTGGGTGAGCAAAAACAGGAAGGCAAAATGCCGCAAAAAAGGG
AATAAGGGCGACACGGAAATGTTGAATACTCATACTCTTCCTTTTTCAATATTATTGAAGCATTTATCAG
GGTTATTGTCTCATGAGCGGATACATATTTGAATGTATTTAGAAAAATAAACAAATAGGGGTTCCGCGCA
CATTTCCCCGAAAAGTGCCACCTGACGTCTAAGAAACCATTATTATCATGACATTAACCTATAAAAATAG
GCGTATCACGAGGCCCTTTCGTCTTCAAGAATGATCTAGCCCTTTCCTTAATCGCCCGGGTGCTAGAGAT
TTTCCACACTGACTAAAAGGGTCTGAGGGATCTCTAGTTACCAGAGTCACACAACAGACGGGCACACACT
ACTTGAAGCACTCAAGGCAAGCTTTATTGAGGCTTAAGCAGTGGGTTCCCTAGTTAGCCAGAGAGCTCCC
AGGCTCAGATCTGGTCTAACCAGAGAGACCCAGTACAAGCAAAAAGCAGGGCGCGCCTGTCCTGCAGGTG
ATCTTGTCTTCGTTGGGAGTGAATTAGCCCTTCCAGTCCCCCCTTTTCTTTTAAAAAGTGGCTAAGATCT
ACAGCTGCCTTGTAAGTCATTGGTCTTAAAGGTACCAGGCGGGGAGGCGGCCCAAAGGGAGATCCGACTC
GTCTGAGGGCGAAGGCGAAGACGCGGAAGAGGCCGCAGAGCCGGCAGCAGGCCGCGGGAAGGAAGGTCCG
CTGGATTGAGGGCCGAAGGGACGTAGCAGAAGGACGTCCCGCGCAGAATCCAGGTGGCAACACAGGCGAG
CAGCCAAGGAAAGGACGATGATTTCCCCGACAACACCACGGAATTGTCAGTGCCCAACAGCCGAGCCCCT
GTCCAGCAGCGGGCAAGGCAGGCGGCGATGAGTTCCGCCGTGGCAATAGGGAGGGGGAAAGCGAAAGTCC
CGGAAAGGAGCTGACAGGTGGTGGCAATGCCCCAACCAGTGGGGGTTGCGTCAGCAAACACAGTGCACAC
CACGCCACGTTGCCTGACAACGGGCCACAACTCCTCATAAAGAGACAGCAACCAGGATTTATACAAGGAG
GAGAAAATGAAAGCCATACGGGAAGCAATAGCATGATACAAAGGCATTAAAGCAGCGTATCCACATAGCG
TAAAAGGAGCAACATAGTTAAGAATACCAGTCAATCTTTCACAAATTTTGTAATCCAGAGGTTGATTAGG
ATCTATCGATAGATCCCGGTCGGCATCTACTTCAGAAGAACTCGTCAAGAAGGCGATAGAAGGCGATGCG
CTGCGAATCGGGAGCGGCGATACCGTAAAGCACGAGGAAGCGGTCAGCCCATTCGCCGCCAAGCTCTTCA
GCAATATCACGGGTAGCCAACGCTATGTCCTGATAGCGGTCCGCCACACCCAGCCGGCCACAGTCGATGA
ATCCAGAAAAGCGGCCATTTTCCACCATGATATTCGGCAAGCAGGCATCGCCATGGGTCACGACGAGATC
CTCGCCGTCGGGCATGCGCGCCTTGAGCCTGGCGAACAGTTCGGCTGGCGCGAGCCCCTGATGCTCTTCG
TCCAGATCATCCTGATCGACAAGACCGGCTTCCATCCGAGTACGTGCTCGCTCGATGCGATGTTTCGCTT
GGTGGTCGAATGGGCAGGTAGCCGGATCAAGCGTATGCAGCCGCCGCATTGCATCAGCCATGATGGATAC
TTTCTCGGCAGGAGCAAGGTGAGATGACAGGAGATCCTGCCCCGGCACTTCGCCCAATAGCAGCCAGTCC
CTTCCCGCTTCAGTGACAACGTCGAGCACAGCTGCGCAAGGAACGCCCGTCGTGGCCAGCCACGATAGCC
GCGCTGCCTCGTCCTGCAGTTCATTCAGGGCACCGGACAGGTCGGTCTTGACAAAAAGAACCGGGCGCCC
CTGCGCTGACAGCCGGAACACGGCGGCATCAGAGCAGCCGATTGTCTGTTGTGCCCAGTCATAGCCGAAT
AGCCTCTCCACCCAAGCGGCCGGAGAACCTGCGTGCAATCCATCTTGTTCAATCATGGTATTATCATCGT
GTTTTTCAAAGGAAAACCACGTCCCCGTGGTTCGGGGGGCCTAGACGTTTTTTAACCTCGACTAAACACA
TGTAAAGCATGTGCACCGAGGCCCCAGATCAGATCCCATACAATGGGGTACCTTCTGGGCATCCTTCAGC
CCCTTGTTGAATACGCTTGAGGAGAGCCATTTGACTCTTTCCACAACTATCCAACTCACAACGTGGCACT
GGGGTTGTGCCGCCTTTGCAGGTGTATCTTATACACGTGGCTTTTGGCCGCAGAGGCACCTGTCGCCAGG
TGGGGGGTTCCGCTGCCTGCAAAGGGTCGCTACAGACGTTGTTTGTCTTCAAGAAGCTTCCAGAGGAACT
GCTTCCTTCACGACATTCAACAGACCTTGCATTCCTTTGGCGAGAGGGGAAAGACCCCTAGGAATGCTCG
TCAAGAAGACAGGGCCAGGTTTCCGGGCCCTCACATTGCCAAAAGACGGCAATATGGTGGAAAATAACAT
ATAGACAAACGCACACCGGCCTTATTCCAAGCGGCTTCGGCCAGTAACGTTAGGGGGGGGGGAGGGATCC
GTTTAAACGGGCCCTGAATTCGATTCAATCACACAAAGCATTTACTATTTTCAATCACTTGCCCAATAAC
AAAATGTTTAGTAAGAAATTATTCAGAACATTAAGTTGTTTATGAAATAAGTGACTAAGCAACATCAAGA
AATGCTACAATAGAGCAGCTTACTGTATTCTGCAGTACTCTATACCACTACAAAAACAGTCATAAAGAGC
TTAACATACTCAGCATAACGATCGTGGTTTATCTAGAATCCAGTTCCAGCTCCTCGAGTTTTTTCTGCAG
AGCGCTAGCCAGCCCGGTCACCTCGTGAAAATCACCGAACACGTCTTCAAAAGTATTGGCCTTGGTCTTG
TCTTCCCGCAATCTAATGGCAATCGGCAGAAACAGCTTTACGTAGTCTGTCCTCCCATCAGACTTAAGCC
ATCCATTACACTCACATTCAAGTATCTTCCCTATATAATAATTTTGGTTCTCCATTATTCGAGTCCGGTC
CAATTCGTGAGATTTTACGCCCGCCTTGTCCTTCAGCCCTGAGCCTGCATTCACTTTAATCTTTCCGCAT
TCACTCTCCAAGATGAACCCTCCAGCTTTAGTTGGGTCTTTTCGATGAGGATATATTCCTACTATCTTAA
GATCCACGTCAATCACCTCCTTAAACTTGTACAGGTTTTTGGAGCGTGCGTTCTCCCACAACCCGTCGAT
GTTCTTCAGTATAATGCCTTCCAAACCCTGGTCTATATATTTTTTATAAATCACCTTCGCTTCATCCAGA
TTGTTCACCACTTGATTTTCAATAAGAATCACCTTGTCATACCCGGACGTCATTTGCTCCAATTTAGAAA
AGCGCACATCATACTTGAGTCTGAAAGCCGGAAGAGAATAGATTTCAACAAGCGGTACGTAATCCCACAC
CTGGAACTTCATACACTGAGCTTCTTTTTCACTGATTGTGCCTTTGAGACTTTTATTTGCAATGCCATTT
GATGCCGTTCGGGACTCTGCTACTTCTGCAAACTCCTTTGCCTTACTGTTCTCAGGATAAGCGTCAAACA
AAAAGTCGAGTCCCTCTGGCTCTTTTTTTACCTGCTCATGATAAACCAGTTCACCGTCAATAAGTACGCC
TTCAGGGTGTATTTGCCTTGCTTCTGCAGTCATCTTTATCAACTCTTCCTTGAGCAAATCCAATCCAAGG
TACTCGTTTCCTGCTCTGCTCAGGAGTCTGACATCATCCAGTTCATCTCCCCGGACCTCCGCAAAACAGC
GTGCTCCATCTGCTTTGAGTTGAGCAAAGGCGGGAAATTTAATGTTTTTGTTAATCCCCTTTTCGTCGTA
ACTACTGGCAAGCATTTGCGGTTGCTCTGGTATCAGACCGGGCCAAACCTTGTTGGCAATGCTTACTGAC
GCTCCGCACTCCAGATCTCTCATCATTACCCTTCTAAGGACCTCTACGTCATCCTTCTTTCCGTCCGTTA
TGTAGCCGGTAAGCTCCTCGATTGCCGCATTTCCTGTCAACTTTCGCGTGGCCAGCGTGAATTCGATGAA
ATCAAGCATGTCAGTAAGCGTGAGCATACCGAAAGATTGAGTAGCGATTCCCGGTTTAGGCCATTTCTTA
ATATAATATTGAAGCCCCCGTGAATAAGTCAGGCGGTAAACCCGCTTCAACAGTTCGTTATCCTTATTCT
TTTCCAGTATTGCTTGCTTTTGTTTGGTACTTCCAATTGAAGCTATCTCATTCAAGATCTTGAGAATGGA
TCCCTTGTCGTCATCGTCTTTGTAGTCCTTGTCATCGTCGTCCTTGTAGTCGTCGACGGTACCATGAATG
GAAGAGTAGGCGCGCTTCTGGAAAGCCTGGCGGGTGGTGGCGTTGACGATGGAGGTCATCTGGGTGCGCT
TGAGGGTCTGGAGGGGGGAGCCAGTCTGGATGGTGCGCTTGCTGACCTGAGCAACGCGGACAGCAGGGCG
GGCAACCTTGGCGGAAGCAGCCATCCGGGAGGCCAGGCGAGAGGCGAGGACACGAGTGGAGGCCATACGC
GTGCTGCTAGTGCTGGTGCTACCGCTGATGCCGCCGATCTGCTGAAGCCGCTGCCGAAGCCACCACAGCC
ACGAGTGCCGCTCCTGCGCCGCCCGCGGGCCTTAAGAAAGCGCGGGGAGCAGGGCCGCGACCCCAGCTGC
GCCGCAAGGGCACCGCGAGAAACTTAATTAAGCGGCCGCTTCACGACACCTGAAATGGAAGAAAAAAACT
TTGAACCACTGTCTGAGGCTTGAGAATGAACCAAGATCCAAACTCAAAAAGGGCAAATTCCAAGGAGAAT
TACATCAAGTGCCAAGCTGGCCTAACTTCAGTCTCCACCCACTCAGTGTGGGGAAACTCCATCGCATAAA
ACCCCTCCCCCCAACCTAAAGACGACGTACTCCAAAAGCTCGAGAACTAATCGAGGTGCCTGGACGGCGC
CCGGTACTCCGTGGAGTCACATGAAGCGACGGCTGAGGACGGAAAGGCCCTTTTCCTTTGTGTGGGTGAC
TCACCCGCCCGCTCTCCCGAGCGCCGCGTCCTCCATTTTGAGCTCCCTGCAGCAGGGCCGGGAAGCGGCC
ATCTTTCCGCTCACGCAACTGGTGCCGACCGGGCCAGCCTTGCCGCCCAGGGCGGGGCGATACACGGCGG
CGCGAGGCCAGGCACCAGAGCAGGCCGGCCAGCTTGAGACTACCCCCGTCCGATTCTCGGTGGCCGCGCT
CGCAGGCCCCGCCTCGCCGAACATGTGCGCTGGGACGCACGGGCCCCGTCGCCGCCCGCGGCCCCAAAAA
CCGAAATACCAGTGTGCAGATCTTGGCCCGCATTTACAAGACTATCTTGCCAGAAAAAAAGCGTCGCAGC
AGGTCATCAAAAATTTTAAATGGCTAGAGACTTATCGAAAGCAGCGAGACAGGCGCGAAGGTGCCACCAG
ATTCGCACGCGGCGGCCCCAGCGCCCAGGCCAGGCCTCAACTCAAGCACGAGGCGAAGGGGCTCCTTAAG
CGCAAGGCCTCGAACTCTCCCACCCACTTCCAACCCGAAGCTCGGGATCAAGAATCACGTACTGCAGCCA
GGTGGAAGTAATTCAAGGCACGCAAGGGCCATAACCCGTAAAGAGGCCAGGCCCGCGGGAACCACACACG
GCA
